Addgene plasmid #193198: Lenti-EFS-EGFP-T2A-Bsd
Purpose: Lentiviral vector expressing EGFP (driven by EFS promoter) and a blasticidin resistance marker
Depositing lab: Julien Sage. Depositing organization: Stanford University. Publication: A multiplexed in vivo approach to identify driver genes in small cell lung cancer. Lee MC, Cai H, Murray CW, Li C, Shue YT, Andrejka L, He AL, Holzem AME, Drainas AP, Ko JH, Coles GL, Kong C, Zhu S, Zhu C, Wang J, van de Rijn M, Petrov DA, Winslow MM, Sage J. Cell Rep. 2023 Jan 13;42(1):111990. doi: 10.1016/j.celrep.2023.111990. PubMed 36640300.
Backbone
  Vector backbone: pLV[Exp]
  Backbone manufacturer: VectorBuilder
  Vector type: Mammalian Expression, Lentiviral
  Selectable markers: Blasticidin
Growth in bacteria
  Bacterial resistance: Ampicillin, 100 μg/mL
  Growth temperature: 37°C
  Growth strain: NEB Stable
  Copy number: High Copy
Gene/Insert
  Gene/Insert name: EGFP
  Species: Synthetic
  Promoter: EFS
  Cloning method: Gateway Cloning
Resource information
  A portion of this plasmid was derived from a plasmid made by: VectorBuilder
Terms and licenses: Academic/Nonprofit Terms; Industry Terms: Not Available to Industry
Depositor comments: Please visit https://www.biorxiv.org/content/10.1101/2022.03.28.485708v1 for bioRxiv preprint.
How to cite: Lenti-EFS-EGFP-T2A-Bsd was a gift from Julien Sage (Addgene plasmid # 193198 ; http://n2t.net/addgene:193198 ; RRID:Addgene_193198)
