[The description below was written by a language model from this plasmid's Addgene catalogue record and pLannotate feature annotations shown in this document.]
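Description:
Lenti-EFS-EGFP-T2A-Bsd is a lentiviral mammalian expression plasmid of about 7.6 kb, built on the VectorBuilder pLV[Exp] backbone and assembled by Gateway cloning. It is propagated in E. coli through a high-copy ColE1/pUC-type origin and selected with ampicillin via the β-lactamase gene. The backbone also carries an f1 origin, an SV40 origin, T3 and T7 phage promoters, and remnants of lac operon sequences (lacI and lacZα fragments, lac promoter and operator) that play no role in the payload.

The viral portion has the arrangement typical of a third-generation, self-inactivating HIV-1 vector. An RSV promoter replaces the U3 region of a truncated 5' LTR to drive Tat-independent transcription of the genomic RNA in packaging cells. This is followed by the Ψ packaging signal with a gag fragment, the Rev response element for nuclear export, and the cPPT/CTS, which aids nuclear import of the proviral DNA. The ΔU3 3' LTR inactivates LTR promoter activity after integration, and an SV40 poly(A) signal lies downstream of it.

Between attB4, attB1 and attB2 recombination scars, the short EF-1α core promoter (EFS) drives a single open reading frame encoding EGFP, a T2A peptide and blasticidin S deaminase. Ribosomal skipping at T2A yields the fluorescent reporter and the resistance enzyme as separate proteins from one transcript, and a WPRE downstream enhances expression.

The construct lets transduced mammalian cells be both tracked by green fluorescence and selected with blasticidin. It is associated with a study using a multiplexed in vivo approach to identify driver genes in small cell lung cancer, although the record does not state its specific role in that work.
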