Features (pLannotate 1.2.2; 30 found; start..end, strand, type, name):
      1..589     +  rep_origin     ori: high-copy-number ColE1/pMB1/pBR322/pUC origin of replication
    772..864     +  CDS            lacI (fragment): lac repressor; lacI; The lac repressor binds to the lac operator to inhibit transcription in E. coli. This inhibition can be relieved by adding lactose or isopropyl-β-D-thiogalactopyranoside (IPTG).
    877..898     +  protein_bind   CAP binding site: CAP binding activates transcription in the presence of cAMP. E. coli catabolite activator protein
    913..943     +  promoter       lac promoter: promoter for the E. coli lac operon
    951..967     +  protein_bind   lac operator: The lac repressor binds to the lac operator to inhibit transcription in E. coli. This inhibition can be relieved by adding lactose or isopropyl-β-D-thiogalactopyranoside (IPTG). lac repressor encoded by lacI
   1012..1030    +  promoter       T3 promoter: promoter for bacteriophage T3 RNA polymerase
   1058..1284    +  promoter       RSV promoter: Rous sarcoma virus enhancer/promoter
   1285..1465    +  LTR            5' LTR (truncated): truncated 5' long terminal repeat (LTR) from HIV-1
   1512..1637    +  misc_feature   HIV-1 Ψ: packaging signal of human immunodeficiency virus type 1
   1621..1984    +  CDS            HIV-1 gag (fragment): gag protein from human immunodeficiency virus 1; gag
   2130..2363    +  misc_feature   RRE: The Rev response element (RRE) of HIV-1 allows for Rev-dependent mRNA export from the nucleus to the cytoplasm.
   2740..2840    +  CDS            Rev (fragment): human immunodeficiency virus 1 (HIV-1) Rev protein; rev; enhances nuclear export of unspliced and incompletely spliced viral mRNAs
   2858..2975    +  misc_feature   cPPT/CTS: central polypurine tract and central termination sequence of HIV-1
   2993..3013    +  protein_bind   attB4: mutant version of attB; core recombination site for the Gateway® BP reaction BP Clonase™
   3033..3244    +  promoter       EF-1α core promoter: core promoter for human elongation factor EF-1α
   3246..3266    +  protein_bind   attB1: mutant version of attB; core recombination site for the Gateway® BP reaction BP Clonase™
   3276..3992    +  CDS            EGFP: EGFP is a basic (constitutively fluorescent) green fluorescent protein published in 1996, derived from Aequorea victoria. It is reported to be a rapidly-maturing weak dimer with moderate acid sensitivity.
   4002..4055    +  CDS            T2A: 2A peptide from Thosea asigna virus capsid protein Eukaryotic ribosomes fail to insert a peptide bond between the Gly and Pro residues, yielding separate polypeptides.
   4056..4454    +  CDS            BSD: blasticidin S deaminase; Aspergillus terreus BSD; confers resistance to blasticidin
   4455..4479    -  protein_bind   attB2: mutant version of attB; recombination site for the Gateway® BP reaction BP Clonase™
   4497..5085    +  misc_feature   WPRE: woodchuck hepatitis virus posttranscriptional regulatory element
   5152..5171    +  misc_feature   cPPT/CTS (fragment): central polypurine tract and central termination sequence of HIV-1
   5173..5406    +  LTR            3' LTR (ΔU3): self-inactivating 3' long terminal repeat (LTR) from HIV-1
   5478..5599    +  polyA_signal   SV40 poly(A) signal: SV40 polyadenylation signal
   5639..5774    +  rep_origin     SV40 ori: SV40 origin of replication
   5795..5813    -  promoter       T7 promoter: promoter for bacteriophage T7 RNA polymerase
   5821..5976    +  CDS            lacZα (fragment): LacZα fragment of β-galactosidase; lacZ fragment
   5981..6409    +  rep_origin     f1 ori (sequence partly withheld): f1 bacteriophage origin of replication; arrow indicates direction of (+) strand synthesis
   6462..6566    +  promoter       AmpR promoter: bla
   6567..7427    +  CDS            AmpR: β-lactamase; bla; confers resistance to ampicillin, carbenicillin, and related antibiotics
>Addgene plasmid #193198 | Lenti-EFS-EGFP-T2A-Bsd | addgene full sequence | sequence record 379542 | Addgene NGS Result
TTGAGATCCTTTTTTTCTGCGCGTAATCTGCTGCTTGCAAACAAAAAAACCACCGCTACCAGCGGTGGTT
TGTTTGCCGGATCAAGAGCTACCAACTCTTTTTCCGAAGGTAACTGGCTTCAGCAGAGCGCAGATACCAA
ATACTGTTCTTCTAGTGTAGCCGTAGTTAGGCCACCACTTCAAGAACTCTGTAGCACCGCCTACATACCT
CGCTCTGCTAATCCTGTTACCAGTGGCTGCTGCCAGTGGCGATAAGTCGTGTCTTACCGGGTTGGACTCA
AGACGATAGTTACCGGATAAGGCGCAGCGGTCGGGCTGAACGGGGGGTTCGTGCACACAGCCCAGCTTGG
AGCGAACGACCTACACCGAACTGAGATACCTACAGCGTGAGCTATGAGAAAGCGCCACGCTTCCCGAAGA
GAGAAAGGCGGACAGGTATCCGGTAAGCGGCAGGGTCGGAACAGGAGAGCGCACGAGGGAGCTTCCAGGG
GGAAACGCCTGGTATCTTTATAGTCCTGTCGGGTTTCGCCACCTCTGACTTGAGCGTCGATTTTTGTGAT
GCTCGTCAGGGGGGCGGAGCCTATGGAAAAACGCCAGCAACGCGGCCTTTTTACGGTTCCTGGCCTTTTG
CTGGCCTTTTGCTCACATGTTCTTTCCTGCGTTATCCCCTGATTCTGTGGATAACCGTATTACCGCCTTT
GAGTGAGCTGATACCGCTCGCCGCAGCCGAACGACCGAGCGCAGCGAGTCAGTGAGCGAGGAAGCGGAAG
AGCGCCCAATACGCAAACCGCCTCTCCCCGCGCGTTGGCCGATTCATTAATGCAGCTGGCACGACAGGTT
TCCCGACTGGAAAGCGGGCAGTGAGCGCAACGCAATTAATGTGAGTTAGCTCACTCATTAGGCACCCCAG
GCTTTACACTTTATGCTTCCGGCTCGTATGTTGTGTGGAATTGTGAGCGGATAACAATTTCACACAGGAA
ACAGCTATGACCATGATTACGCCAAGCGCGCAATTAACCCTCACTAAAGGGAACAAAAGCTGGAGCTGCA
AGCTTAATGTAGTCTTATGCAATACTCTTGTAGTCTTGCAACATGGTAACGATGAGTTAGCAACATGCCT
TACAAGGAGAGAAAAAGCACCGTGCATGCCGATTGGTGGAAGTAAGGTGGTACGATCGTGCCTTATTAGG
AAGGCAACAGACGGGTCTGACATGGATTGGACGAACCACTGAATTGCCGCATTGCAGAGATATTGTATTT
AAGTGCCTAGCTCGATACATAAACGGGTCTCTCTGGTTAGACCAGATCTGAGCCTGGGAGCTCTCTGGCT
AACTAGGGAACCCACTGCTTAAGCCTCAATAAAGCTTGCCTTGAGTGCTTCAAGTAGTGTGTGCCCGTCT
GTTGTGTGACTCTGGTAACTAGAGATCCCTCAGACCCTTTTAGTCAGTGTGGAAAATCTCTAGCAGTGGC
GCCCGAACAGGGACTTGAAAGCGAAAGGGAAACCAGAGGAGCTCTCTCGACGCAGGACTCGGCTTGCTGA
AGCGCGCACGGCAAGAGGCGAGGGGCGGCGACTGGTGAGTACGCCAAAAATTTTGACTAGCGGAGGCTAG
AAGGAGAGAGATGGGTGCGAGAGCGTCAGTATTAAGCGGGGGAGAATTAGATCGCGATGGGAAAAAATTC
GGTTAAGGCCAGGGGGAAAGAAAAAATATAAATTAAAACATATAGTATGGGCAAGCAGGGAGCTAGAACG
ATTCGCAGTTAATCCTGGCCTGTTAGAAACATCAGAAGGCTGTAGACAAATACTGGGACAGCTACAACCA
TCCCTTCAGACAGGATCAGAAGAACTTAGATCATTATATAATACAGTAGCAACCCTCTATTGTGTGCATC
AAAGGATAGAGATAAAAGACACCAAGGAAGCTTTAGACAAGATAGAGGAAGAGCAAAACAAAAGTAAGAC
CACCGCACAGCAAGCGGCCGCTGATCTTCAGACCTGGAGGAGGAGATATGAGGGACAATTGGAGAAGTGA
ATTATATAAATATAAAGTAGTAAAAATTGAACCATTAGGAGTAGCACCCACCAAGGCAAAGAGAAGAGTG
GTGCAGAGAGAAAAAAGAGCAGTGGGAATAGGAGCTTTGTTCCTTGGGTTCTTGGGAGCAGCAGGAAGCA
CTATGGGCGCAGCGTCAATGACGCTGACGGTACAGGCCAGACAATTATTGTCTGGTATAGTGCAGCAGCA
GAACAATTTGCTGAGGGCTATTGAGGCGCAACAGCATCTGTTGCAACTCACAGTCTGGGGCATCAAGCAG
CTCCAGGCAAGAATCCTGGCTGTGGAAAGATACCTAAAGGATCAACAGCTCCTGGGGATTTGGGGTTGCT
CTGGAAAACTCATTTGCACCACTGCTGTGCCTTGGAATGCTAGTTGGAGTAATAAATCTCTGGAACAGAT
TTGGAATCACACGACCTGGATGGAGTGGGACAGAGAAATTAACAATTACACAAGCTTAATACACTCCTTA
ATTGAAGAATCGCAAAACCAGCAAGAAAAGAATGAACAAGAATTATTGGAATTAGATAAATGGGCAAGTT
TGTGGAATTGGTTTAACATAACAAATTGGCTGTGGTATATAAAATTATTCATAATGATAGTAGGAGGCTT
GGTAGGTTTAAGAATAGTTTTTGCTGTACTTTCTATAGTGAATAGAGTTAGGCAGGGATATTCACCATTA
TCGTTTCAGACCCACCTCCCAACCCCGAGGGGACCCGACAGGCCCGAAGGAATAGAAGAAGAAGGTGGAG
AGAGAGACAGAGACAGATCCATTCGATTAGTGAACGGATCTCGACGGTATCGCTAGCTTTTAAAAGAAAA
GGGGGGATTGGGGGGTACAGTGCAGGGGAAAGAATAGTAGACATAATAGCAACAGACATACAAACTAAAG
AATTACAAAAACAAATTACAAAAATTCAAAATTTTACTAGTGATTATCGGATCAACTTTGTATAGAAAAG
TTGGGCTCCGGTGCCCGTCAGTGGGCAGAGCGCACATCGCCCACAGTCCCCGAGAAGTTGGGGGGAGGGG
TCGGCAATTGATCCGGTGCCTAGAGAAGGTGGCGCGGGGTAAACTGGGAAAGTGATGTCGTGTACTGGCT
CCGCCTTTTTCCCGAGGGTGGGGGAGAACCGTATATAAGTGCAGTAGTCGCCGTGAACGTTCTTTTTCGC
AACGGGTTTGCCGCCAGAACACAGGCAAGTTTGTACAAAAAAGCAGGCTGCCACCATGGTGAGCAAGGGC
GAGGAGCTGTTCACCGGGGTGGTGCCCATCCTGGTCGAGCTGGACGGCGACGTAAACGGCCACAAGTTCA
GCGTGTCCGGCGAGGGCGAGGGCGATGCCACCTACGGCAAGCTGACCCTGAAGTTCATCTGCACCACCGG
CAAGCTGCCCGTGCCCTGGCCCACCCTCGTGACCACCCTGACCTACGGCGTGCAGTGCTTCAGCCGCTAC
CCCGACCACATGAAGCAGCACGACTTCTTCAAGTCCGCCATGCCCGAAGGCTACGTCCAGGAGCGCACCA
TCTTCTTCAAGGACGACGGCAACTACAAGACCCGCGCCGAGGTGAAGTTCGAGGGCGACACCCTGGTGAA
CCGCATCGAGCTGAAGGGCATCGACTTCAAGGAGGACGGCAACATCCTGGGGCACAAGCTGGAGTACAAC
TACAACAGCCACAACGTCTATATCATGGCCGACAAGCAGAAGAACGGCATCAAGGTGAACTTCAAGATCC
GCCACAACATCGAGGACGGCAGCGTGCAGCTCGCCGACCACTACCAGCAGAACACCCCCATCGGCGACGG
CCCCGTGCTGCTGCCCGACAACCACTACCTGAGCACCCAGTCCGCCCTGAGCAAAGACCCCAACGAGAAG
CGCGATCACATGGTCCTGCTGGAGTTCGTGACCGCCGCCGGGATCACTCTCGGCATGGACGAGCTGTACA
AGGGAAGCGGAGAGGGCAGGGGAAGTCTTCTAACATGCGGGGACGTGGAGGAAAATCCCGGCCCCATGGC
CAAGCCTTTGTCTCAAGAAGAATCCACCCTCATTGAAAGAGCAACGGCTACAATCAACAGCATCCCCATC
TCTGAAGACTACAGCGTCGCCAGCGCAGCTCTCTCTAGCGACGGCCGCATCTTCACTGGTGTCAATGTAT
ATCATTTTACTGGGGGACCTTGTGCAGAACTCGTGGTGCTGGGCACTGCTGCTGCTGCGGCAGCTGGCAA
CCTGACTTGTATCGTCGCGATCGGAAATGAGAACAGGGGCATCTTGAGCCCCTGCGGACGGTGCCGACAG
GTGCTTCTCGATCTGCATCCTGGGATCAAAGCCATAGTGAAGGACAGTGATGGACAGCCGACGGCAGTTG
GGATTCGTGAATTGCTGCCCTCTGGTTATGTGTGGGAGGGCTAAACCCAGCTTTCTTGTACAAAGTGGTG
ATAATCGAATTCCGATAATCAACCTCTGGATTACAAAATTTGTGAAAGATTGACTGGTATTCTTAACTAT
GTTGCTCCTTTTACGCTATGTGGATACGCTGCTTTAATGCCTTTGTATCATGCTATTGCTTCCCGTATGG
CTTTCATTTTCTCCTCCTTGTATAAATCCTGGTTGCTGTCTCTTTATGAGGAGTTGTGGCCCGTTGTCAG
GCAACGTGGCGTGGTGTGCACTGTGTTTGCTGACGCAACCCCCACTGGTTGGGGCATTGCCACCACCTGT
CAGCTCCTTTCCGGGACTTTCGCTTTCCCCCTCCCTATTGCCACGGCGGAACTCATCGCCGCCTGCCTTG
CCCGCTGCTGGACAGGGGCTCGGCTGTTGGGCACTGACAATTCCGTGGTGTTGTCGGGGAAGCTGACGTC
CTTTCCATGGCTGCTCGCCTGTGTTGCCACCTGGATTCTGCGCGGGACGTCCTTCTGCTACGTCCCTTCG
GCCCTCAATCCAGCGGACCTTCCTTCCCGCGGCCTGCTGCCGGCTCTGCGGCCTCTTCCGCGTCTTCGCC
TTCGCCCTCAGACGAGTCGGATCTCCCTTTGGGCCGCCTCCCCGCATCGGGAATTCCCGCGGTTCGCTTT
AAGACCAATGACTTACAAGGCAGCTGTAGATCTTAGCCACTTTTTAAAAGAAAAGGGGGGACTGGAAGGG
CTAATTCACTCCCAACGAAGACAAGATCTGCTTTTTGCTTGTACTGGGTCTCTCTGGTTAGACCAGATCT
GAGCCTGGGAGCTCTCTGGCTAACTAGGGAACCCACTGCTTAAGCCTCAATAAAGCTTGCCTTGAGTGCT
TCAAGTAGTGTGTGCCCGTCTGTTGTGTGACTCTGGTAACTAGAGATCCCTCAGACCCTTTTAGTCAGTG
TGGAAAATCTCTAGCAGTAGTAGTTCATGTCATCTTATTATTCAGTATTTATAACTTGCAAAGAAATGAA
TATCAGAGAGTGAGAGGAACTTGTTTATTGCAGCTTATAATGGTTACAAATAAAGCAATAGCATCACAAA
TTTCACAAATAAAGCATTTTTTTCACTGCATTCTAGTTGTGGTTTGTCCAAACTCATCAATGTATCTTAT
CATGTCTGGCTCTAGCTATCCCGCCCCTAACTCCGCCCATCCCGCCCCTAACTCCGCCCAGTTCCGCCCA
TTCTCCGCCCCATGGCTGACTAATTTTTTTTATTTATGCAGAGGCCGAGGCCGCCTCGGCCTCTGAGCTA
TTCCAGAAGTAGTGAGGAGGCTTTTTTGGAGGCCTAGGGACGTACCCAATTCGCCCTATAGTGAGTCGTA
TTACGCGCGCTCACTGGCCGTCGTTTTACAACGTCGTGACTGGGAAAACCCTGGCGTTACCCAACTTAAT
CGCCTTGCAGCACATCCCCCTTTCGCCAGCTGGCGTAATAGCGAAGAGGCCCGCACCGATCGCCCTTCCC
AACAGTTGCGCAGCCTGAATGGCGAATGGG
[124 nt withheld, positions 5981-6104]
C
[91 nt withheld, positions 6106-6196]
A
[49 nt withheld, positions 6198-6246]
CCTTTGACGTTGGAGTCCACGTTCTTT
[37 nt withheld, positions 6274-6310]
ACCCTATCTCGGTCTATTCTTTTGATTTATAAGGGATTTTGCCGATTTCGGCCTATTGGTTAAAAAATGA
GCTGATTTAACAAAAATTTAACGCGAATTTTAACAAAATATTAACGCTTACAATTTAGGTGGCACTTTTC
GGGGAAATGTGCGCGGAACCCCTATTTGTTTATTTTTCTAAATACATTCAAATATGTATCCGCTCATGAG
ACAATAACCCTGATAAATGCTTCAATAATATTGAAAAAGGAAGAGTATGAGTATTCAACATTTCCGTGTC
GCCCTTATTCCCTTTTTTGCGGCATTTTGCCTTCCTGTTTTTGCTCACCCAGAAACGCTGGTGAAAGTAA
AAGATGCTGAAGATCAGTTGGGTGCACGAGTGGGTTACATCGAACTGGATCTCAACAGCGGTAAGATCCT
TGAGAGTTTTCGCCCCGAAGAACGTTTTCCAATGATGAGCACTTTTAAAGTTCTGCTATGTGGCGCGGTA
TTATCCCGTATTGACGCCGGGCAAGAGCAACTCGGTCGCCGCATACACTATTCTCAGAATGACTTGGTTG
AGTACTCACCAGTCACAGAAAAGCATCTTACGGATGGCATGACAGTAAGAGAATTATGCAGTGCTGCCAT
AACCATGAGTGATAACACTGCGGCCAACTTACTTCTGACAACGATCGGAGGACCGAAGGAGCTAACCGCT
TTTTTGCACAACATGGGGGATCATGTAACTCGCCTTGATCGTTGGGAACCGGAGCTGAATGAAGCCATAC
CAAACGACGAGCGTGACACCACGATGCCTGTAGCAATGGCAACAACGTTGCGCAAACTATTAACTGGCGA
ACTACTTACTCTAGCTTCCCGGCAACAATTAATAGACTGGATGGAGGCGGATAAAGTTGCAGGACCACTT
CTGCGCTCGGCCCTTCCGGCTGGCTGGTTTATTGCTGATAAATCTGGAGCCGGTGAGCGTGGGTCTCGCG
GTATCATTGCAGCACTGGGGCCAGATGGTAAGCCCTCCCGTATCGTAGTTATCTACACGACGGGGAGTCA
GGCAACTATGGATGAACGAAATAGACAGATCGCTGAGATAGGTGCCTCACTGATTAAGCATTGGTAACTG
TCAGACCAAGTTTACTCATATATACTTTAGATTGATTTAAAACTTCATTTTTAATTTAAAAGGATCTAGG
TGAAGATCCTTTTTGATAATCTCATGACCAAAATCCCTTAACGTGAGTTTTCGTTCCACTGAGCGTCAGA
CCCCGTAGAAAAGATCAAAGGATCTTC
